Addgene plasmid #239713: pKG2021_pGEEC507_pShip-UbC-mRuby2-bGH
Purpose: Plasmid expressing mRuby2 with the UbC promoter and bGH 3' UTR
Depositing lab: Kate Galloway. Depositing organization: Massachusetts Institute of Technology. Publication: High-resolution profiling reveals coupled transcriptional and translational regulation of transgenes. Peterman EL, Ploessl DS, Love KS, Sanabria V, Daniels RF, Johnstone CP, Godavarti DR, Kabaria SR, Oakes CG, Pai AA, Galloway KE. Nucleic Acids Research, Volume 53, Issue 11, 24 June 2025, gkaf528 10.1093/nar/gkaf528 PubMed 39651241.
Backbone
  Vector backbone: pShip
  Vector type: Synthetic Biology
Growth in bacteria
  Bacterial resistance: Kanamycin, 50 μg/mL
  Growth temperature: 30°C
  Growth strain: NEB Stable
  Copy number: High Copy
Gene/Insert
  Gene/Insert name: mRuby2
  Species: Entacmaea quadricolor
  Cloning method: Golden Gate
Terms and licenses: Academic/Nonprofit Terms; Industry Terms: Not Available to Industry
Depositor comments: Please visit https://doi.org/10.1101/2024.11.26.625483 for bioRxiv preprint.
How to cite: pKG2021_pGEEC507_pShip-UbC-mRuby2-bGH was a gift from Kate Galloway (Addgene plasmid # 239713 ; http://n2t.net/addgene:239713 ; RRID:Addgene_239713)
