[The description below was written by a language model from this plasmid's Addgene catalogue record and pLannotate feature annotations shown in this document.]
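Description:
pKG2021_pGEEC507_pShip-UbC-mRuby2-bGH is a compact (about 4.2 kb) synthetic-biology plasmid built on the pShip backbone by Golden Gate assembly, carrying a single mammalian-type transcription unit for the red fluorescent protein mRuby2. It is propagated in E. coli through a high-copy ColE1/pUC-type origin of replication and selected with kanamycin via an aph(3')-Ia aminoglycoside phosphotransferase gene. Two bacterial transcription terminators from the rrnB operon (T1 and T2) lie between the origin and the expression cassette. In that position they would be expected to insulate the insert from read-through transcription arising in the backbone. No viral elements, recombinase sites, or dedicated eukaryotic selection cassette are annotated, so the record points to use as a simple non-viral expression plasmid rather than an integrating or packaged vector.

The payload consists of the human ubiquitin C (UbC) promoter, a constitutive promoter that typically gives moderate, broad expression in mammalian cells. It drives the mRuby2 coding sequence, a constitutively fluorescent red protein derived from the sea anemone Entacmaea quadricolor. The bovine growth hormone polyadenylation signal follows and supplies the 3' UTR and transcript termination. The annotation shows no fusion tags, 2A peptides, or IRES elements, so mRuby2 is expressed alone as a direct reporter of cassette output. The stated purpose is simply to express mRuby2 with this promoter and 3' UTR combination. The associated study concerns how transgene design elements shape transcriptional and translational output, so the plasmid is probably one member of a set of constructs that vary in their regulatory parts, although the record does not describe that set.
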