Features (pLannotate 1.2.2; 7 found; start..end, strand, type, name):
    122..931     +  CDS            KanR: aminoglycoside phosphotransferase; aph(3')-Ia; confers resistance to kanamycin in bacteria or G418 (Geneticin®) in eukaryotes
   1021..1609    +  rep_origin     ori: high-copy-number ColE1/pMB1/pBR322/pUC origin of replication
   1777..1820    -  terminator     rrnB T1 terminator: Escherichia coli rrnB; transcription terminator T1 from the E. coli rrnB gene
   1952..1979    +  terminator     rrnB T2 terminator: transcription terminator T2 from the E. coli rrnB gene
   2047..3258    +  promoter       UbC promoter: human ubiquitin C promoter
   3269..3979    +  CDS            mRuby2: mRuby2 is a basic (constitutively fluorescent) red fluorescent protein published in 2012, derived from Entacmaea quadricolor. It has moderate acid sensitivity.
   3994..4218    +  polyA_signal   bGH poly(A) signal: bovine growth hormone polyadenylation signal
>Addgene plasmid #239713 | pKG2021_pGEEC507_pShip-UbC-mRuby2-bGH | addgene full sequence | sequence record 475983 | Addgene NGS Result
CGCTCGCTGACTGCAGGTGCCCGTGTCTCAAAATCTCTGATGTTACATTGCACAAGATAAAAATATATCA
TCATGAACAATAAAACTGTCTGCTTACATAAACAGTAATACAAGGGGTGTTATGAGCCATATTCAACGGG
AAACGTCGAGGCCGCGATTAAATTCCAACATGGATGCTGATTTATATGGGTATAAATGGGCTCGCGATAA
TGTCGGGCAATCAGGTGCGACAATCTATCGCTTGTATGGGAAGCCCGATGCGCCAGAGTTGTTTCTGAAA
CATGGCAAAGGTAGCGTTGCCAATGATGTTACAGATGAGATGGTCAGACTAAACTGGCTGACGGAATTTA
TGCCTCTTCCGACCATCAAGCATTTTATCCGTACTCCTGGTGATGCATGGTTACTCACCACTGCGATCCC
CGGAAAAACAGCATTCCAGGTATTAGAAGAATATCCTGATTCAGGTGAAAATATTGTTGATGCGCTGGCA
GTGTTCCTGCGCCGGTTGCATTCGATTCCTGTTTGTAATTGTCCTTTTAACAGCGATCGCGTATTTCGTC
TAGCTCAGGCGCAATCACGAATGAATAACGGTTTGGTTGATGCGAGTGATTTTGATGACGAGCGTAATGG
CTGGCCTGTTGAACAAGTCTGGAAAGAAATGCATAAACTTTTGCCATTCTCACCGGATTCAGTCGTCACT
CATGGTGATTTCTCACTTGATAACCTTATTTTTGACGAGGGGAAATTAATAGGTTGTATTGATGTTGGAC
GAGTCGGAATCGCAGACCGATACCAGGATCTTGCCATCCTATGGAACTGCCTCGGTGAGTTTTCTCCTTC
ATTACAGAAACGGCTTTTTCAAAAATATGGTATTGATAATCCTGATATGAATAAATTGCAGTTTCATTTG
ATGCTCGATGAGTTTTTCTAATCAGAATTGGTTAATTGGTTGTAACATTATTCAGATTGGGCCCCGTTCC
ACTGAGCGTCAGACCCCGTAGAAAAGATCAAAGGATCTTCTTGAGATCCTTTTTTTCTGCGCGTAATCTG
CTGCTTGCAAACAAAAAAACCACCGCTACCAGCGGTGGTTTGTTTGCCGGATCAAGAGCTACCAACTCTT
TTTCCGAAGGTAACTGGCTTCAGCAGAGCGCAGATACCAAATACTGTTCTTCTAGTGTAGCCGTAGTTAG
GCCACCACTTCAAGAACTCTGTAGCACCGCCTACATACCTCGCTCTGCTAATCCTGTTACCAGTGGCTGC
TGCCAGTGGCGATAAGTCGTGTCTTACCGGGTTGGACTCAAGACGATAGTTACCGGATAAGGCGCAGCGG
TCGGGCTGAACGGGGGGTTCGTGCACACAGCCCAGCTTGGAGCGAACGACCTACACCGAACTGAGATACC
TACAGCGTGAGCTATGAGAAAGCGCCACGCTTCCCGAAGGGAGAAAGGCGGACAGGTATCCGGTAAGCGG
CAGGGTCGGAACAGGAGAGCGCACGAGGGAGCTTCCAGGGGGAAACGCCTGGTATCTTTATAGTCCTGTC
GGGTTTCGCCACCTCTGACTTGAGCGTCGATTTTTGTGATGCTCGTCAGGGGGGCGGAGCCTATGGAAAA
ACGCCAGCAACGCGGCCTTTTTACGGTTCCTGGCCTTTTGCTGGCCTTTTGCTCACATGTTCTTTCCTGC
GTTATCCCCTGATTCTGTGGATAACCGTATTACCGCTAGCATGGATCTCGGGGACGTCTAACTACTAAGC
GAGAGTAGGGAACTGCCAGGCATCAAATAAAACGAAAGGCTCAGTCGGAAGACTGGGCCTTTCGTTTTAT
CTGTTGTTTGTCGGTGAACGCTCTCCTGAGTAGGACAAATCCGCCGGGAGCGGATTTGAACGTTGTGAAG
CAACGGCCCGGAGGGTGGCGGGCAGGACGCCCGCCATAAACTGCCAGGCATCAAACTAAGCAGAAGGCCA
TCCTGACGGATGGCCTTTTTGCGTTTCTACAAACTCTTCCTGTTAGTTAGTTACTTAAGCTCGGGCCCAC
CTGCAGTCTACTTACTGGCCTCCGCGCCGGGTTTTGGCGCCTCCCGCGGGCGCCCCCCTCCTCACGGCGA
GCGCTGCCACGTCAGACGAAGGGCGCAGCGAGCGTCCTGATCCTTCCGCCCGGACGCTCAGGACAGCGGC
CCGCTGCTCATAAGACTCGGCCTTAGAACCCCAGTATCAGCAGAAGGACATTTTAGGACGGGACTTGGGT
GACTCTAGGGCACTGGTTTTCTTTCCAGAGAGCGGAACAGGCGAGGAAAAGTAGTCCCTTCTCGGCGATT
CTGCGGAGGGATCTCCGTGGGGCGGTGAACGCCGATGATTATATAAGGACGCGCCGGGTGTGGCACAGCT
AGTTCCGTCGCAGCCGGGATTTGGGTCGCGGTTCTTGTTTGTGGATCGCTGTGATCGTCACTTGGTGAGT
AGCGGGCTGCTGGGCTGGCCGGGGCTTTCGTGGCCGCCGGGCCGCTCGGTGGGACGGAAGCGTGTGGAGA
GATCGCCAAGGGCTGTAGTCTGGGTCCGCGAGCAAGGTTGCCCTGAACTGGGGGTTGGGGGGAGCGCAGC
AAAATGGCGGCTGTTCCCGAGTCTTGAATGGAAGACGCTTGTGAGGCGGGCTGTGAGGTCGTTGAAACAA
GGTGGGGGGCATGGTGGGCGGCAAGAACCCAAGGTCTTGAGGCCTTCGCTAATGCGGGAAAGCTCTTATT
CGGGTGAGATGGGCTGGGGCACCATCTGGGGACCCTGACGTGAAGTTTGTCACTGACTGGAGAACTCGGT
TTGTCGTCTGTTGCGGGGGCGGCAGTTATGGCGGTGCCGTTGGGCAGTGCACCCGTACCTTTGGGAGCGC
GCGCCCTCGTCGTGTCGTGACGTCACCCGTTCTGTTGGCTTATAATGCAGGGTGGGGCCACCTGTCGGTA
GGTGTGCGGTAGGCTTTTCTCCGTCGCAGGACGCAGGGTTCGGGCCTAGGGTAGGCTCTCCTGAATCGAC
AGGCGCCGGACCTCTGGTGAGGGGAGGGATAAGTGAGGCGTCAGTTTCTTTGGTCGGTTTTATGTACCTA
TCTTCTTAAGTAGCTGAAGCTCCGGTTTTGAACTATGCGCTCGGGGTTGGCGAGTGTGTTTTGTGAAGTT
TTTTAGGCACCTTTTGAAATGTAATCATTTGGGTCAATATGTAATTTTCAGTGTTAGACTAGTAAATTGT
CCGCTAAATTCTGGCCGTTTTTGGCTTTTTTGTTAGACAATGGCCACCATGGTGTCTAAGGGCGAAGAGC
TGATCAAGGAAAATATGCGTATGAAGGTGGTCATGGAAGGTTCGGTCAACGGCCACCAATTCAAATGCAC
AGGTGAAGGAGAAGGCAATCCGTACATGGGAACTCAAACCATGAGGATCAAAGTCATCGAGGGAGGACCC
CTGCCATTTGCCTTTGACATTCTTGCCACGTCGTTCATGTATGGCAGCCGTACTTTTATCAAGTACCCGA
AAGGCATTCCTGATTTCTTTAAACAGTCCTTTCCTGAGGGTTTTACTTGGGAAAGAGTTACGAGATACGA
AGATGGTGGAGTCGTCACCGTCATGCAGGACACCAGCCTTGAGGATGGCTGTCTCGTTTACCACGTCCAA
GTCAGAGGGGTAAACTTTCCCTCCAATGGTCCCGTGATGCAGAAGAAGACCAAGGGTTGGGAGCCTAATA
CAGAGATGATGTATCCAGCAGATGGTGGTCTGAGGGGATACACTCATATGGCACTGAAAGTTGATGGTGG
TGGCCATCTGTCTTGCTCTTTCGTAACAACTTACAGGTCAAAAAAGACCGTCGGGAACATCAAGATGCCC
GGTATCCATGCCGTTGATCACCGCCTGGAAAGGTTAGAGGAAAGTGACAATGAAATGTTCGTAGTACAAC
GCGAACACGCAGTTGCCAAGTTCGCCGGGCTTGGTGGTGGGATGGACGAGCTGTACAAGTAACAACGTTG
CACCTGTGCCTTCTAGTTGCCAGCCATCTGTTGTTTGCCCCTCCCCCGTGCCTTCCTTGACCCTGGAAGG
TGCCACTCCCACTGTCCTTTCCTAATAAAATGAGGAAATTGCATCGCATTGTCTGAGTAGGTGTCATTCT
ATTCTGGGGGGTGGGGTGGGGCAGGACAGCAAGGGGGAGGATTGGGAAGACAATAGCAGGCATGCTGGGG
ATGCGGTGGGCTCTATGG
